Addgene plasmid #43050: I-CCCT
Depositing lab: Chad Cowan & Kiran Musunuru. Depositing organization: Harvard University. Publication: A TALEN Genome-Editing System for Generating Human Stem Cell-Based Disease Models. Ding Q, Lee YK, Schaefer EA, Peters DT, Veres A, Kim K, Kuperwasser N, Motola DL, Meissner TB, Hendriks WT, Trevisan M, Gupta RM, Moisan A, Banks E, Friesen M, Schinzel RT, Xia F, Tang A, Xia Y, Figueroa E, Wann A, Ahfeldt T, Daheron L, Zhang F, Rubin LL, Peng LF, Chung RT, Musunuru K, Cowan CA. Cell Stem Cell. 2012 Dec 12. pii: S1934-5909(12)00645-5. doi: 10.1016/j.stem.2012.11.011. PubMed 23246482.
Backbone
  Vector backbone: pCRII-TOPO
  Backbone manufacturer: Invitrogen
  Backbone size w/o insert (bp): 3973
  Vector type: Bacterial Cloning
Growth in bacteria
  Bacterial resistance: Ampicillin and Kanamycin, 100 & 50 μg/mL
  Growth temperature: 37°C
  Growth strain: Top10
  Copy number: High Copy
Gene/Insert
  Gene/Insert name: I-CCCT
  Species: Synthetic
  Insert size (bp): 424
  Cloning method: TOPO Cloning
  Sequencing primers: 5′ T7; 3′ M13-rev
Terms and licenses: Academic/Nonprofit Terms; Industry Terms: Not Available to Industry
How to cite: I-CCCT was a gift from Chad Cowan & Kiran Musunuru (Addgene plasmid # 43050 ; http://n2t.net/addgene:43050 ; RRID:Addgene_43050)
