[The description below was written by a language model from this plasmid's Addgene catalogue record.]
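Description:
I-CCCT is a bacterial cloning plasmid built on the commercial pCRII-TOPO backbone (about 4 kb without insert), carrying a 424 bp synthetic insert introduced by TOPO cloning. It is a high-copy plasmid maintained in E. coli under ampicillin and kanamycin selection, as the pCRII-TOPO backbone carries both resistance markers. The insert lies between the T7 and M13-reverse priming sites listed for sequencing. No feature table accompanies the record, so the backbone elements are known only from the catalogue fields and the general character of this vector family.

The record does not spell out what the insert encodes beyond its name and synthetic origin. The associated publication describes a TALEN genome-editing system for generating human stem cell-based disease models. The name, a position-like prefix followed by four nucleotide letters, and the insert length, roughly that of four TAL effector repeats of about 100 bp each, suggest a pre-assembled repeat module recognising the tetramer CCCT. On that reading, it would be one member of a library of modules joined to build custom TALE DNA-binding arrays. This interpretation is an inference rather than something stated in the catalogue entry.

The plasmid has no recorded promoter driving the insert, no tags, no reporter and no mammalian selection marker. It is best understood as a storage and propagation vector for a DNA part, not as an expression construct. Its likely use is as a source of the insert for assembly into a TALEN expression backbone.
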