>Addgene plasmid #43050 | I-CCCT | depositor partial sequence | sequence record 58315 | I-CCCT sequence 424 bps
CGTCTCCTGACCCCAGAGCAGGTCGTGGCGATCGCAAGCCACGACGGAGGAAAGCAAGCCTTGGAAACAG
TACAGAGGCTGTTGCCTGTGCTGTGCCAAGCGCACGGACTCACCCCAGAGCAGGTCGTGGCGATCGCAAG
CCACGACGGAGGAAAGCAAGCCTTGGAAACAGTACAGAGGCTGTTGCCTGTGCTGTGCCAAGCGCACGGC
CTCACCCCAGAGCAGGTCGTGGCGATCGCAAGCCACGACGGAGGAAAGCAAGCCTTGGAAACAGTACAGA
GGCTGTTGCCTGTGCTGTGCCAAGCGCACGGATTAACCCCAGAGCAGGTCGTGGCCATTGCCTCGAATGG
AGGGGGCAAACAGGCGTTGGAAACCGTACAACGATTGCTGCCGGTGCTGTGCCAAGCGCACGGCTTAAGA
GACG
