>Addgene plasmid #43050 | I-CCCT | addgene partial sequence | sequence record 59908 | M13-F20 5'-TGTAAAACGACGGCCAGT-3'
CTATAGGGCGAATTGGGCCCTCTAGATGCATGCTCGAGCGGCCGCCAGTGTGATGGATATCTGCAGAATT
CGCCCTTATATAGATGCCGTCCTAGCGCGTCTCCTGACCCCAGAGCAGGTCGTGGCGATCGCAAGCCACG
ACGGAGGAAAGCAAGCCTTGGAAACAGTACAGAGGCTGTTGCCTGTGCTGTGCCAAGCGCACGGACTCAC
CCCAGAGCAGGTCGTGGCGATCGCAAGCCACGACGGAGGAAAGCAAGCCTTGGAAACAGTACAGAGGCTG
TTGCCTGTGCTGTGCCAAGCGCACGGCCTCACCCCAGAGCAGGTCGTGGCGATCGCAAGCCACGACGGAG
GAAAGCAAGCCTTGGAAACAGTACAGAGGCTGTTGCCTGTGCTGTGCCAAGCGCACGGATTAACCCCAGA
GCAGGTCGTGGCCATTGCCTCGAATGGAGGGGGCAAACAGGCGTTGGAAACCGTACAACGATTGCTGCCG
GTGCTGTGCCAAGCGCACGGCTTAAGAGACGTGGGCACAGGAAAGATACTTAAGGGCGAATTCCAGCACA
CTGGCGGCCGTTACTAGTGGATCCGAGCTCGGTACCAAGCTTGGCGTAATCATGGTCATAGCTGTTTCCT
GTGTGAAATTGTTATCCGCTCACAATTCCACACAACATACGAGCCGGAAGCATAAAGTGTAAAGCCTGGG
GTGCCTAATGAGTGAGCTAACTCACATTAATTGCGTTGCGCTCACTGCCCGCTTTCCAGTCGGGAAACCT
GTCGTGCCAGCTGCATTAATGAATCGGCCAACGCGCGGGGAGAGGCGGTTTGCGTATTGGGCGCTCTTCC
GCTTCCTCGCTCACTGACTCGCTGCGCTCGGTCGTTCGGCTGCGGCGAGCGGTATCAGCTCACTCAAAG
